>Addgene plasmid #54241 | mEmerald-PTK2-N-10 | depositor partial sequence | sequence record 84386 | insert sequence
GACAGATCCGCTAGCGCCACCATGGCAGCTGCTTACCTTGACCCCCACTTGAATCACACACCAAATTCGA
GTACTAAGACTCACCTGGGTACTGGTATGGAACGTTCTCCTGGTGCAATGGAGCGAGTATTAAAGGTCTT
TCATTATTTTGAAAGCAATAGTGAGCCAACCACCTGGGCCAGTATTATCAGGCATGGAGATGCTACTGAT
GTCAGGGGCATCATTCAGAAGATAGTGGACAGTCACAAAGTAAAGCATGTGGCCTGCTATGGATTCCGCC
TCAGTCACCTGCGGTCAGAGGAGGTTCACTGGCTTCACGTGGATATGGGCGTCTCCAGTGTGAGGGAGAA
GTATGAGCTTGCTCACCCACCAGAGGAGTGGAAATATGAATTGAGAATTCGTTATTTGCCAAAAGGATTT
CTAAACCAGTTTACTGAAGATAAGCCAACTTTGAATTTCTTCTATCAACAGGTGAAGAGCGATTATATGT
TAGAGATAGCTGATCAAGTGGACCAGGAAATTGCTTTGAAGTTGGGTTGTCTAGAAATACGGCGATCATA
CTGGGAGATGCGGGGCAATGCACTAGAAAAGAAGTCTAACTATGAAGTATTAGAAAAAGATGTTGGTTTA
AAGCGATTTTTTCCTAAGAGTTTACTGGATTCTGTCAAGGCCAAAACACTAAGAAAACTGATCCAACAAA
CATTTAGACAATTTGCCAACCTTAATAGAGAAGAAAGTATTCTGAAATTCTTTGAGATCCTGTCTCCAGT
CTACAGATTTGATAAGGAATGCTTCAAGTGTGCTCTTGGTTCAAGCTGGATTATTTCAGTGGAACTGGCA
ATCGGCCCAGAAGAAGGAATCAGTTACCTAACGGACAAGGGCTGCAATCCCACACATCTTGCTGACTTCA
CTCAAGTGCAAACCATTCAGTATTCAAACAGTGAAGACAAGGACAGAAAAGGAATGCTACAACTAAAAAT
AGCAGGTGCACCCGAGCCTCTGACAGTGACGGCACCATCCCTAACCATTGCGGAGAATATGGCTGACCTA
ATAGATGGGTACTGCCGGCTGGTGAATGGAACCTCGCAGTCATTTATCATCAGACCTCAGAAAGAAGGTG
AACGGGCTTTGCCATCAATACCAAAGTTGGCCAACAGCGAAAAGCAAGGCATGCGGACACACGCCGTCTC
TGTGTCAGAAACAGATGATTATGCTGAGATTATAGATGAAGAAGATACTTACACCATGCCCTCAACCAGG
GATTATGAGATTCAAAGAGAAAGAATAGAACTTGGACGATGTATTGGAGAAGGCCAATTTGGAGATGTAC
ATCAAGGCATTTATATGAGTCCAGAGAATCCAGCTTTGGCGGTTGCAATTAAAACATGTAAAAACTGTAC
TTCGGACAGCGTGAGAGAGAAATTTCTTCAAGAAGCCTTAACAATGCGTCAGTTTGACCATCCTCATATT
GTGAAGCTGATTGGAGTCATCACAGAGAATCCTGTCTGGATAATCATGGAGCTGTGCACACTTGGAGAGC
TGAGGTCATTTTTGCAAGTAAGGAAATACAGTTTGGATCTAGCATCTTTGATCCTGTATGCCTATCAGCT
TAGTACAGCTCTTGCATATCTAGAGAGCAAAAGATTTGTACACAGGGACATTGCTGCTCGGAATGTTCTG
GTGTCCTCAAATGATTGTGTAAAATTAGGAGACTTTGGATTATCCCGATATATGGAAGATAGTACTTACT
ACAAAGCTTCCAAAGGAAAATTGCCTATTAAATGGATGGCTCCAGAGTCAATCAATTTTCGACGTTTTAC
CTCAGCTAGTGACGTATGGATGTTTGGTGTGTGTATGTGGGAGATACTGATGCATGGTGTGAAGCCTTTT
CAAGGAGTGAAGAACAATGATGTAATCGGTCGAATTGAAAATGGGGAAAGATTACCAATGCCTCCAAATT
GTCCTCCTACCCTCTACAGCCTTATGACGAAATGCTGGGCCTATGACCCCAGCAGGCGGCCCAGGTTTAC
TGAACTTAAAGCTCAGCTCAGCACAATCCTGGAGGAAGAGAAGGCTCAGCAAGAAGAGCGCATGAGGATG
GAGTCCAGAAGACAGGCCACAGTGTCCTGGGACTCCGGAGGGTCTGATGAAGCACCGCCCAAGCCCAGCA
GACCGGGTTATCCCAGTCCGAGGTCCAGCGAAGGATTTTATCCCAGCCCACAGCACATGGTACAAACCAA
TCATTACCAGGTTTCTGGCTACCCTGGTTCACATGGAATCACAGCCATGGCTGGCAGCATCTATCCAGGT
CAGGCATCTCTTTTGGACCAAACAGATTCATGGAATCATAGACCTCAGGAGATAGCAATGTGGCAGCCCA
ATGTGGAGGACTCTACAGTATTGGACCTGCGAGGGATTGGGCAAGTGTTGCCAACCCATCTGATGGAAGA
GCGTCTAATCCGACAGCAACAGGAAATGGAAGAAGATCAGCGCTGGCTGGAAAAAGAGGAAAGATTTCTG
AAACCTGATGTGAGACTCTCTCGAGGCAGTATTGACAGGGAGGATGGAAGTCTTCAGGGTCCGATTGGAA
ACCAACATATATATCAGCCTGTGGGTAAACCAGATCCTGCAGCTCCACCAAAGAAACCGCCTCGCCCTGG
AGCTCCCGGTCATCTGGGAAGCCTTGCCAGCCTCAGCAGCCCTGCTGACAGCTACAACGAGGGTGTCAAG
CCATGGAGGCTTCAGCCCCAGGAAATCAGCCCCCCTCCTACTGCCAACCTGGACCGGTCGAATGATAAGG
TGTACGAGAATGTGACGGGCCTGGTGAAAGCTGTCATCGAGATGTCCAGTAAAATCCAGCCAGCCCCACC
AGAGGAGTATGTCCCTATGGTGAAGGAAGTCGGCTTGGCCCTGAGGACATTATTGGCCACTGTGGATGAG
ACCATTCCCCTCCTACCAGCCAGCACCCACCGAGAGATTGAGATGGCACAGAAGCTATTGAACTCTGACC
TGGGTGAGCTCATCAACAAGATGAAACTGGCCCAGCAGTATGTCATGACCAGCCTCCAGCAAGAGTACAA
AAAGCAAATGCTGACTGCTGCTCACGCCCTGGCTGTGGATGCCAAAAACTTACTCGATGTCATTGACCAA
GCAAGACTGAAAATGCTTGGGCAGACGAGACCACACAGCTCCGGAGGGGATCCACCGGTCGCCACCATGG
TGAGCAAGGGCGAGGAGCTGTTCACCGGGGTGGTGCCCATCCTGGTCGAGCTGGACGGCGACGTAAACGG
CCACAAGTTCAGCGTGTCCGGCGAGGGCGAGGGCGATGCCACCTACGGCAAGCTGACCCTGAAGTTCATC
TGCACCACCGGCAAGCTGCCCGTGCCCTGGCCCACCCTCGTGACCACCTTGACCTACGGCGTGCAGTGCT
TCGCCCGCTACCCCGACCACATGAAGCAGCACGACTTCTTCAAGTCCGCCATGCCCGAAGGCTACGTCCA
GGAGCGCACCATCTTCTTCAAGGACGACGGCAACTACAAGACCCGCGCCGAGGTGAAGTTCGAGGGCGAC
ACCCTGGTGAACCGCATCGAGCTGAAGGGCATCGACTTCAAGGAGGACGGCAACATCCTGGGGCACAAGC
TGGAGTACAACTACAACAGCCACAAGGTCTATATCACCGCCGACAAGCAGAAGAACGGCATCAAGGTGAA
CTTCAAGACCCGCCACAACATCGAGGACGGCAGCGTGCAGCTCGCCGACCACTACCAGCAGAACACCCCC
ATCGGCGACGGCCCCGTGCTGCTGCCCGACAACCACTACCTGAGCACCCAGTCCAAGCTGAGCAAAGACC
CCAACGAGAAGCGCGATCACATGGTCCTGCTGGAGTTCGTGACCGCCGCCGGGATCACTCTCGGCATGGA
CGAGCTGTACAAGTAAGCGGCCGCGACTCTAGATCATAATCAGCCAT
