>Addgene plasmid #54241 | mEmerald-PTK2-N-10 | addgene partial sequence | sequence record 92665 | EGFP-N 5'-CGTCGCCGTCCAGCTCGACCAG-3'
CCTTGCTCACCATGGTGGCGACCGGTGGATCCCCTCCGGAGCTGTGTGGTCTCGTCTGCCCAAGCATTTT
CAGTCTTGCTTGGTCAATGACATCGAGTAAGTTTTTGGCATCCACAGCCAGGGCGTGAGCAGCAGTCAGC
ATTTGCTTTTTGTACTCTTGCTGGAGGCTGGTCATGACATACTGCTGGGCCAGTTTCATCTTGTTGATGA
GCTCACCCAGGTCAGAGTTCAATAGCTTCTGTGCCATCTCAATCTCTCGGTGGGTGCTGGCTGGTAGGAG
GGGAATGGTCTCATCCACAGTGGCCAATAATGTCCTCAGGGCCAAGCCGACTTCCTTCACCATAGGGACA
TACTCCTCTGGTGGGGCTGGCTGGATTTTACTGGACATCTCGATGACAGCTTTCACCAGGCCCGTCACAT
TCTCGTACACCTTATCATTCGACCGGTCCAGGTTGGCAGTAGGAGGGGGGCTGATTTCCTGGGGCTGAAG
CCTCCATGGCTTGACACCCTCGTTGTAGCTGTCAGCAGGGCTGCTGAGGCTGGCAAGGCTTCCCAGATGA
CCGGGAGCTCCAGGGCGAGGCGGTTTCTTTGGTGGAGCTGCAGGATCTGGTTTACCCACAGGCTGATATA
TATGTTGGTTTCCAATCGGACCCTGAAGACTTCCATCCTCCCTGTCAATACTGCCTCGAGAGAGTCTCAC
ATCAGGTTTCAGAAATCTTTCCTCTTTTTCCAGCCAGCGCTGATCTTCTTCCATTTCCTGTTGCTGTCGG
ATTAGACGCTCTTCCATCAGATGGGTTGGCAACACTTGCCCAATCCCTCGCAGGTCCAATACTGTAGAGT
CCTCCACATTGG
