[The description below was written by a language model from this plasmid's Addgene catalogue record.]
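Description:
mEmerald-PTK2-N-10 is a mammalian expression plasmid built on the mEmerald-N1 backbone (about 4.75 kb without the insert), designed to produce a fluorescently labelled form of human focal adhesion kinase. The insert is PTK2 (also known as FAK, FAK1 or p125FAK), placed under control of the CMV promoter, a strong constitutive promoter widely used for expression in transfected mammalian cells. Because this is an N1-type vector, the gene of interest sits upstream of the fluorescent protein, so mEmerald is fused to the C terminus of the kinase. The "10" in the name probably refers to the length of the linker joining the two proteins, but the record does not say so explicitly. The cloning method is listed as unknown, and no feature table is provided, so details such as the origin of replication are not recorded, although the 3′ sequencing primer implies an SV40 polyadenylation signal downstream of the fusion.

The plasmid is maintained at high copy number in E. coli under kanamycin selection. In mammalian cells a neomycin resistance marker allows selection with G418, which makes it possible to derive stably expressing lines as well as to use the construct for transient transfection. mEmerald is a bright green GFP derivative, with excitation at 487 nm and emission at 509 nm according to the record. The stated purpose is localization: the fusion serves as a live-cell or fixed-cell imaging marker for focal adhesion kinase, letting users visualise where the protein sits in the cell, typically at focal adhesions, by fluorescence microscopy.
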