Addgene plasmid #54241: mEmerald-PTK2-N-10
Purpose: Localization: Focal Adhesion Kinase, Excitation: 487, Emission: 509
Depositing lab: Michael Davidson.
Backbone
  Vector backbone: mEmerald-N1
  Backbone size w/o insert (bp): 4750
  Vector type: Mammalian Expression
  Selectable markers: Neomycin (select with G418)
Growth in bacteria
  Bacterial resistance: Kanamycin, 50 μg/mL
  Growth temperature: 37°C
  Growth strain: DH5alpha
  Copy number: High Copy
Gene/Insert
  Gene/Insert name: PTK2 (alt name: AB209083.1)
  Species: H. sapiens (human)
  Entrez Gene: PTK2 (a.k.a. FADK, FADK 1, FAK, FAK1, FRNK, PPP1R71, p125FAK, pp125FAK)
  Promoter: CMV
  Tag / fusion protein: mEmerald (C terminal on backbone)
  Cloning method: Unknown
  Sequencing primers: 5′ CMV-F; 3′ SV40pA-R
Terms and licenses: Academic/Nonprofit Terms; Industry Terms
Depositor comments: . Excitation = 487; Emission = 509. Localization data: Focal Adhesion Kinase
How to cite: mEmerald-PTK2-N-10 was a gift from Michael Davidson (Addgene plasmid # 54241 ; http://n2t.net/addgene:54241 ; RRID:Addgene_54241)
